Addgene plasmid #101232: pJSC197 - Bacterial expression plasmid for SpCas9 Cluster 2 + Q926A variant
Purpose: Bacterial expression plasmid for SpCas9 Cluster 2 + Q926A variant
Depositing lab: Jennifer Doudna & Keith Joung. Depositing organization: University of California, Berkeley. Publication: Enhanced proofreading governs CRISPR-Cas9 targeting accuracy. Chen JS, Dagdas YS, Kleinstiver BP, Welch MM, Sousa AA, Harrington LB, Sternberg SH, Joung JK, Yildiz A, Doudna JA. Nature. 2017 Sep 20. doi: 10.1038/nature24268. PubMed 28931002.
Backbone
  Vector backbone: pCT10
  Backbone manufacturer: Doudna lab
  Vector type: Bacterial Expression
Growth in bacteria
  Bacterial resistance: Ampicillin, 100 μg/mL
  Growth temperature: 37°C
  Growth strain: DH5alpha
  Copy number: High Copy
Gene/Insert
  Gene/Insert name: SpCas9 variant G528A/V583A/E584A/D585A/N588A/Q926A (alt name: Streptococcus pyogenes Cas9)
  Species: Streptococcus pyogenes
  Mutation: G528A, V583A, E584A, D585A, N588A and Q926A
  Promoter: T7
  Tag / fusion protein: 10x His (N terminal on backbone); MBP (N terminal on backbone); TEV site (N terminal on backbone)
  Cloning method: Gibson Cloning
  Sequencing primers: 5′ T7; 3′ T7-term
Terms and licenses: Academic/Nonprofit Terms; Industry Terms: Not Available to Industry
Depositor comments: Please visit https://www.biorxiv.org/content/early/2017/08/12/160036 for bioRxiv preprint.
How to cite: pJSC197 - Bacterial expression plasmid for SpCas9 Cluster 2 + Q926A variant was a gift from Jennifer Doudna & Keith Joung (Addgene plasmid # 101232 ; http://n2t.net/addgene:101232 ; RRID:Addgene_101232)
