[The description below was written by a language model from this plasmid's Addgene catalogue record and pLannotate feature annotations shown in this document.]
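Description:
pJSC197 is a bacterial expression plasmid of about 10.1 kb, built on the pCT10 backbone, for producing a mutant Streptococcus pyogenes Cas9 protein in E. coli. The backbone has a pBR322-like layout: a ColE1/pMB1-type origin with the bom mobility region and a rop gene, plus an ampicillin resistance gene (β-lactamase) under its own promoter for selection. The catalogue lists the plasmid as high copy, although rop is normally associated with reduced copy number. Two fragments of the tetracycline efflux gene and its promoter flank the expression cassette. They look like remnants of a tet gene disrupted by the cassette, so tetracycline resistance should not be assumed.

The expression cassette is driven by a T7 promoter with the phage T7 gene 10 ribosome binding site and ends at a T7 terminator, so it requires a host that supplies T7 RNA polymerase. The open reading frame encodes an N-terminal 10xHis tag, a cytosolic maltose binding protein lacking its signal sequence, a TEV protease site, and then Cas9. This arrangement supports affinity purification and improved solubility, and the tags can be removed by TEV cleavage. The short "SET1" annotation between Cas9 and the terminator is probably residual T7 vector sequence rather than a deliberate tag.

The Cas9 insert was introduced by Gibson cloning and carries six alanine substitutions: G528A, V583A, E584A, D585A and N588A (named "Cluster 2") plus Q926A. The associated publication concerns proofreading and the targeting accuracy of Cas9, so the plasmid serves as a source of recombinant variant protein for studying Cas9 specificity.
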