Features (pLannotate 1.2.2; 17 found; start..end, strand, type, name):
    595..1495    -  CDS            TcR (fragment): tetracycline efflux protein; tet; confers resistance to tetracycline
   1517..1535    +  promoter       T7 promoter: promoter for bacteriophage T7 RNA polymerase
   1624..1646    +  RBS            RBS: efficient ribosome binding site from bacteriophage T7 gene 10 (Olins and Rangwala, 1989)
   1666..1695    +  CDS            10xHis: 10xHis affinity tag
   1705..2805    +  CDS            MBP: maltose binding protein from E. coli; malE (mutated); This version of the gene does not encode a signal sequence, so MBP will remain in the cytosol.
   2860..2876    +  CDS            TEV site (fragment): tobacco etch virus (TEV) protease recognition and cleavage site
   2887..6991    +  CDS            Cas9 (fragment): Cas9 (Csn1) endonuclease from the Streptococcus pyogenes Type II CRISPR/Cas system generates RNA-guided double strand breaks in DNA
   7076..7125    +  CDS            SET1 (fragment): solubility-enhancement tag derived from T7 phage gene 10B
   7133..7180    +  terminator     T7 terminator: transcription terminator for bacteriophage T7 RNA polymerase
   7206..7498    -  CDS            TcR (fragment): tetracycline efflux protein; tet; confers resistance to tetracycline
   7546..7574    -  promoter       tet promoter: E. coli promoter for tetracycline efflux protein gene
   7687..7791    +  promoter       AmpR promoter: bla
   7792..8652    +  CDS            AmpR: β-lactamase; bla; confers resistance to ampicillin, carbenicillin, and related antibiotics
   8823..9411    +  rep_origin     ori: high-copy-number ColE1/pMB1/pBR322/pUC origin of replication
   9597..9736    -  misc_feature   bom: basis of mobility region from pBR322
   9838..10029   -  CDS            rop: Rop protein, which maintains plasmids at low copy number; rop
  10046..353     +  CDS            YPB1_ECOLX (across the origin): Protein predicted: Swiss-Prot protein existence level 4. From Escherichia coli.
>Addgene plasmid #101232 | pJSC197 - Bacterial expression plasmid for SpCas9 Cluster 2 + Q926A variant | addgene full sequence | sequence record 197212 | Addgene NGS Result
TACCGATGAAACGAGAGAGGATGCTCACGATACGGGTTACTGATGATGAACATGCCCGGTTACTGGAACG
TTGTGAGGGTAAACAACTGGCGGTATGGATGCGGCGGGACCAGAGAAAAATCACTCAGGGTCAATGCCAG
CGCTTCGTTAATACAGATGTAGGTGTTCCACAGGGTAGCCAGCAGCATCCTGCGATGCAGATCCGGAACA
TAATGGTGCAGGGCGCTGACTTCCGCGTTTCCAGACTTTACGAAACACGGAAACCGAAGACCATTCATGT
TGTTGCTCAGGTCGCAGACGTTTTGCAGCAGCAGTCGCTTCACGTTCGCTCGCGTATCGGTGATTCATTC
TGCTAACCAGTAAGGCAACCCCGCCAGCCTAGCCGGGTCCTCAACGACAGGAGCACGATCATGCGCACCC
GTGGCCAGGACCCAACGCTGCCCGAGATGCGCCGCGTGCGGCTGCTGGAGATGGCGGACGCGATGGATAT
GTTCTGCCAAGGGTTGGTTTGCGCATTCACAGTTCTCCGCAAGAATTGATTGGCTCCAATTCTTGGAGTG
GTGAATCCGTTAGCGAGGTGCCGCCGGCTTCCATTCAGGTCGAGGTGGCCCGGCTCCATGCACCGCGACG
CAACGCGGGGAGGCAGACAAGGTATAGGGCGGCGCCTACAATCCATGCCAACCCGTTCCATGTGCTCGCC
GAGGCGGCATAAATCGCCGTGACGATCAGCGGTCCAATGATCGAAGTTAGGCTGGTAAGAGCCGCGAGCG
ATCCTTGAAGCTGTCCCTGATGGTCGTCATCTACCTGCCTGGACAGCATGGCCTGCAACGCGGGCATCCC
GATGCCGCCGGAAGCGAGAAGAATCATAATGGGGAAGGCCATCCAGCCTCGCGTCGCGAACGCCAGCAAG
ACGTAGCCCAGCGCGTCGGCCGCCATGCCGGCGATAATGGCCTGCTTCTCGCCGAAACGTTTGGTGGCGG
GACCAGTGACGAAGGCTTGAGCGAGGGCGTGCAAGATTCCGAATACCGCAAGCGACAGGCCGATCATCGT
CGCGCTCCAGCGAAAGCGGTCCTCGCCGAAAATGACCCAGAGCGCTGCCGGCACCTGTCCTACGAGTTGC
ATGATAAAGAAGACAGTCATAAGTGCGGCGACGATAGTCATGCCCCGCGCCCACCGGAAGGAGCTGACTG
GGTTGAAGGCTCTCAAGGGCATCGGTCGACGCTCTCCCTTATGCGACTCCTGCATTAGGAAGCAGCCCAG
TAGTAGGTTGAGGCCGTTGAGCACCGCCGCCGCAAGGAATGGTGCATGCAAGGAGATGGCGCCCAACAGT
CCCCCGGCCACGGGGCCTGCCACCATACCCACGCCGAAACAAGCGCTCATGAGCCCGAAGTGGCGAGCCC
GATCTTCCCCATCGGTGATGTCGGCGATATAGGCGCCAGCAACCGCACCTGTGGCGCCGGTGATGCCGGC
CACGATGCGTCCGGCGTAGAGGATCGAGATCTCGATCCCGCGAAATTAATACGACTCACTATAGGGAGAC
CACAACGGTTTCCCTCTAGTGCCGGCTCCGGAGAGCTCTTTAATTAAGCGGCCGCCCTGCAGGACTCGAG
TTCTAGAAATAATTTTGTTTAACTTTAAGAAGGAGATATACATATGAAATCTTCTCACCATCACCATCAC
CATCACCATCACCATGGTTCTTCTATGAAAATCGAAGAAGGTAAACTGGTAATCTGGATTAACGGCGATA
AAGGCTATAACGGTCTCGCTGAAGTCGGTAAGAAATTCGAGAAAGATACCGGAATTAAAGTCACCGTTGA
GCATCCGGATAAACTGGAAGAGAAATTCCCACAGGTTGCGGCAACTGGCGATGGCCCTGACATTATCTTC
TGGGCACACGACCGCTTTGGTGGCTACGCTCAATCTGGCCTGTTGGCTGAAATCACCCCGGACAAAGCGT
TCCAGGACAAGCTGTATCCGTTTACCTGGGATGCCGTACGTTACAACGGCAAGCTGATTGCTTACCCGAT
CGCTGTTGAAGCGTTATCGCTGATTTATAACAAAGATCTGCTGCCGAACCCGCCAAAAACCTGGGAAGAG
ATCCCGGCGCTGGATAAAGAACTGAAAGCGAAAGGTAAGAGCGCGCTGATGTTCAACCTGCAAGAACCGT
ACTTCACCTGGCCGCTGATTGCTGCTGACGGGGGTTATGCGTTCAAGTATGAAAACGGCAAGTACGACAT
TAAAGACGTGGGCGTGGATAACGCTGGCGCGAAAGCGGGTCTGACCTTCCTGGTTGACCTGATTAAAAAC
AAACACATGAATGCAGACACCGATTACTCCATCGCAGAAGCTGCCTTTAATAAAGGCGAAACAGCGATGA
CCATCAACGGCCCGTGGGCATGGTCCAACATCGACACCAGCAAAGTGAATTATGGTGTAACGGTACTGCC
GACCTTCAAGGGTCAACCATCCAAACCGTTCGTTGGCGTGCTGAGCGCAGGTATTAACGCCGCCAGTCCG
AACAAAGAGCTGGCAAAAGAGTTCCTCGAAAACTATCTGCTGACTGATGAAGGTCTGGAAGCGGTTAATA
AAGACAAACCGCTGGGTGCCGTAGCGCTGAAGTCTTACGAGGAAGAGTTGGCGAAAGATCCACGTATTGC
CGCCACTATGGAAAACGCCCAGAAAGGTGAAATCATGCCGAACATCCCGCAGATGTCCGCTTTCTGGTAT
GCCGTGCGTACTGCGGTGATCAACGCCGCCAGCGGTCGTCAGACTGTCGATGAAGCCCTGAAAGACGCGC
AGACTAATTCGAGCTCGAACAACAACAACAATAACAATAACAACAACCTCGGGATCGAGGAAAACCTGTA
CTTCCAATCCAATGCAATGGATAAGAAATACTCAATAGGCTTAGATATCGGCACAAATAGCGTCGGATGG
GCGGTGATCACTGATGAATATAAGGTTCCGTCTAAAAAGTTCAAGGTTCTGGGAAATACAGACCGCCACA
GTATCAAAAAAAATCTTATAGGGGCTCTTTTATTTGACAGTGGAGAGACAGCGGAAGCGACTCGTCTCAA
ACGGACAGCTCGTAGAAGGTATACACGTCGGAAGAATCGTATTTGTTATCTACAGGAGATTTTTTCAAAT
GAGATGGCGAAAGTAGATGATAGTTTCTTTCATCGACTTGAAGAGTCTTTTTTGGTGGAAGAAGACAAGA
AGCATGAACGTCATCCTATTTTTGGAAATATAGTAGATGAAGTTGCTTATCATGAGAAATATCCAACTAT
CTATCATCTGCGAAAAAAATTGGTAGATTCTACTGATAAAGCGGATTTGCGCTTAATCTATTTGGCCTTA
GCGCATATGATTAAGTTTCGTGGTCATTTTTTGATTGAGGGAGATTTAAATCCTGATAATAGTGATGTGG
ACAAACTATTTATCCAGTTGGTACAAACCTACAATCAATTATTTGAAGAAAACCCTATTAACGCAAGTGG
AGTAGATGCTAAAGCGATTCTTTCTGCACGATTGAGTAAATCAAGACGATTAGAAAATCTCATTGCTCAG
CTCCCCGGTGAGAAGAAAAATGGCTTATTTGGGAATCTCATTGCTTTGTCATTGGGTTTGACCCCTAATT
TTAAATCAAATTTTGATTTGGCAGAAGATGCTAAATTACAGCTTTCAAAAGATACTTACGATGATGATTT
AGATAATTTATTGGCGCAAATTGGAGATCAATATGCTGATTTGTTTTTGGCAGCTAAGAATTTATCAGAT
GCTATTTTACTTTCAGATATCCTAAGAGTAAATACTGAAATAACTAAGGCTCCCCTATCAGCTTCAATGA
TTAAACGCTACGATGAACATCATCAAGACTTGACTCTTTTAAAAGCTTTAGTTCGACAACAACTTCCAGA
AAAGTATAAAGAAATCTTTTTTGATCAATCAAAAAACGGATATGCAGGTTATATTGATGGGGGAGCTAGC
CAAGAAGAATTTTATAAATTTATCAAACCAATTTTAGAAAAAATGGATGGTACTGAGGAATTATTGGTGA
AACTAAATCGTGAAGATTTGCTGCGCAAGCAACGGACCTTTGACAACGGCTCTATTCCCCATCAAATTCA
CTTGGGTGAGCTGCATGCTATTTTGAGAAGACAAGAAGACTTTTATCCATTTTTAAAAGACAATCGTGAG
AAGATTGAAAAAATCTTGACTTTTCGAATTCCTTATTATGTTGGTCCATTGGCGCGTGGCAATAGTCGTT
TTGCATGGATGACTCGGAAGTCTGAAGAAACAATTACCCCATGGAATTTTGAAGAAGTTGTCGATAAAGG
TGCTTCAGCTCAATCATTTATTGAACGCATGACAAACTTTGATAAAAATCTTCCAAATGAAAAAGTACTA
CCAAAACATAGTTTGCTTTATGAGTATTTTACGGTTTATAACGAATTGACAAAGGTCAAATATGTTACTG
AAGGAATGCGAAAACCAGCATTTCTTTCAGGTGAACAGAAGAAAGCCATTGTTGATTTACTCTTCAAAAC
AAATCGAAAAGTAACCGTTAAGCAATTAAAAGAAGATTATTTCAAAAAAATAGAATGTTTTGATAGTGTT
GAAATTTCAGCTGCTGCTGCTAGATTTGCTGCTTCATTAGGTACCTACCATGATTTGCTAAAAATTATTA
AAGATAAAGATTTTTTGGATAATGAAGAAAATGAAGATATCTTAGAGGATATTGTTTTAACATTGACCTT
ATTTGAAGATAGGGAGATGATTGAGGAAAGACTTAAAACATATGCTCACCTCTTTGATGATAAGGTGATG
AAACAGCTTAAACGTCGCCGTTATACTGGTTGGGGACGTTTGTCTCGAAAATTGATTAATGGTATTAGGG
ATAAGCAATCTGGCAAAACAATATTAGATTTTTTGAAATCAGATGGTTTTGCCAATCGCAATTTTATGCA
GCTGATCCATGATGATAGTTTGACATTTAAAGAAGACATTCAAAAAGCACAAGTGTCTGGACAAGGCGAT
AGTTTACATGAACATATTGCAAATTTAGCTGGTAGCCCTGCTATTAAAAAAGGTATTTTACAGACTGTAA
AAGTTGTTGATGAATTGGTCAAAGTAATGGGGCGGCATAAGCCAGAAAATATCGTTATTGAAATGGCACG
TGAAAATCAGACAACTCAAAAGGGCCAGAAAAATTCGCGAGAGCGTATGAAACGAATCGAAGAAGGTATC
AAAGAATTAGGAAGTCAGATTCTTAAAGAGCATCCTGTTGAAAATACTCAATTGCAAAATGAAAAGCTCT
ATCTCTATTATCTCCAAAATGGAAGAGACATGTATGTGGACCAAGAATTAGATATTAATCGTTTAAGTGA
TTATGATGTCGATCACATTGTTCCACAAAGTTTCCTTAAAGACGATTCAATAGACAATAAGGTCTTAACG
CGTTCTGATAAAAATCGTGGTAAATCGGATAACGTTCCAAGTGAAGAAGTAGTCAAAAAGATGAAAAACT
ATTGGAGACAACTTCTAAACGCCAAGTTAATCACTCAACGTAAGTTTGATAATTTAACGAAAGCTGAACG
TGGAGGTTTGAGTGAACTTGATAAAGCTGGTTTTATCAAACGCCAATTGGTTGAAACTCGCGCTATCACT
AAGCATGTGGCACAAATTTTGGATAGTCGCATGAATACTAAATACGATGAAAATGATAAACTTATTCGAG
AGGTTAAAGTGATTACCTTAAAATCTAAATTAGTTTCTGACTTCCGAAAAGATTTCCAATTCTATAAAGT
ACGTGAGATTAACAATTACCATCATGCCCATGATGCGTATCTAAATGCCGTCGTTGGAACTGCTTTGATT
AAGAAATATCCAAAACTTGAATCGGAGTTTGTCTATGGTGATTATAAAGTTTATGATGTTCGTAAAATGA
TTGCTAAGTCTGAGCAAGAAATAGGCAAAGCAACCGCAAAATATTTCTTTTACTCTAATATCATGAACTT
CTTCAAAACAGAAATTACACTTGCAAATGGAGAGATTCGCAAACGCCCTCTAATCGAAACTAATGGGGAA
ACTGGAGAAATTGTCTGGGATAAAGGGCGAGATTTTGCCACAGTGCGCAAAGTATTGTCCATGCCCCAAG
TCAATATTGTCAAGAAAACAGAAGTACAGACAGGCGGATTCTCCAAGGAGTCAATTTTACCAAAAAGAAA
TTCGGACAAGCTTATTGCTCGTAAAAAAGACTGGGATCCAAAAAAATATGGTGGTTTTGATAGTCCAACG
GTAGCTTATTCAGTCCTAGTGGTTGCTAAGGTGGAAAAAGGGAAATCGAAGAAGTTAAAATCCGTTAAAG
AGTTACTAGGGATCACAATTATGGAAAGAAGTTCCTTTGAAAAAAATCCGATTGACTTTTTAGAAGCTAA
AGGATATAAGGAAGTTAAAAAAGACTTAATCATTAAACTACCTAAATATAGTCTTTTTGAGTTAGAAAAC
GGTCGTAAACGGATGCTGGCTAGTGCCGGAGAATTACAAAAAGGAAATGAGCTGGCTCTGCCAAGCAAAT
ATGTGAATTTTTTATATTTAGCTAGTCATTATGAAAAGTTGAAGGGTAGTCCAGAAGATAACGAACAAAA
ACAATTGTTTGTGGAGCAGCATAAGCATTATTTAGATGAGATTATTGAGCAAATCAGTGAATTTTCTAAG
CGTGTTATTTTAGCAGATGCCAATTTAGATAAAGTTCTTAGTGCATATAACAAACATAGAGACAAACCAA
TACGTGAACAAGCAGAAAATATTATTCATTTATTTACGTTGACGAATCTTGGAGCTCCCGCTGCTTTTAA
ATATTTTGATACAACAATTGATCGTAAACGATATACGTCTACAAAAGAAGTTTTAGATGCCACTCTTATC
CATCAATCCATCACTGGTCTTTATGAAACACGCATTGATTTGAGTCAGCTAGGAGGTGACTAATAACATT
GGAAGTGGATAACGGATCCGCGATCGCGGCGCGCCACCTGGTGGCCGGCCGGTACCACGCGTGCGCGCTG
ATCCGGCTGCTAACAAAGCCCGAAAGGAAGCTGAGTTGGCTGCTGCCACCGCTGAGCAATAACTAGCATA
ACCCCTTGGGGCCTCTAAACGGGTCTTGAGGGGTTTTTTGCTGAAAGGAGGAACTATATCCGGATATCCA
CAGGACGGGTGTGGTCGCCATGATCGCGTAGTCGATAGTGGCTCCAAGTAGCGAAGCGAGCAGGACTGGG
CGGCGGCCAAAGCGGTCGGACAGTGCTCCGAGAACGGGTGCGCATAGAAATTGCATCAACGCATATAGCG
CTAGCAGCACGCCATAGTGACTGGCGATGCTGTCGGAATGGACGATATCCCGCAAGAGGCCCGGCAGTAC
CGGCATAACCAAGCCTATGCCTACAGCATCCAGGGTGACGGTGCCGAGGATGACGATGAGCGCATTGTTA
GATTTCATACACGGTGCCTGACTGCGTTAGCAATTTAACTGTGATAAACTACCGCATTAAAGCTTATCGA
TGATAAGCTGTCAAACATGAGAATTCTTGAAGACGAAAGGGCCTCGTGATACGCCTATTTTTATAGGTTA
ATGTCATGATAATAATGGTTTCTTAGACGTCAGGTGGCACTTTTCGGGGAAATGTGCGCGGAACCCCTAT
TTGTTTATTTTTCTAAATACATTCAAATATGTATCCGCTCATGAGACAATAACCCTGATAAATGCTTCAA
TAACATTGAAAAAGGAAGAGTATGAGTATTCAACATTTCCGTGTCGCCCTTATTCCCTTTTTTGCGGCAT
TTTGCCTTCCTGTTTTTGCTCACCCAGAAACGCTGGTGAAAGTAAAAGATGCTGAAGATCAGTTGGGTGC
ACGAGTGGGTTACATCGAACTGGATCTCAACAGCGGTAAGATCCTTGAGAGTTTTCGCCCCGAAGAACGT
TTTCCAATGATGAGCACTTTTAAAGTTCTGCTATGTGGCGCGGTATTATCCCGTGTTGACGCCGGGCAAG
AGCAACTCGGTCGCCGCATACACTATTCTCAGAATGACTTGGTTGAGTACTCACCAGTCACAGAAAAGCA
TCTTACGGATGGCATGACAGTAAGAGAATTATGCAGTGCTGCCATAACCATGAGTGATAACACTGCGGCC
AACTTACTTCTGACAACGATCGGAGGACCGAAGGAGCTAACCGCTTTTTTGCACAACATGGGGGATCATG
TAACTCGCCTTGATCGTTGGGAACCGGAGCTGAATGAAGCCATACCAAACGACGAGCGTGACACCACGAT
GCCTGCAGCAATGGCAACAACGTTGCGCAAACTATTAACTGGCGAACTACTTACTCTAGCTTCCCGGCAA
CAATTAATAGACTGGATGGAGGCGGATAAAGTTGCAGGACCACTTCTGCGCTCGGCCCTTCCGGCTGGCT
GGTTTATTGCTGATAAATCTGGAGCCGGTGAGCGTGGGTCTCGCGGTATCATTGCAGCACTGGGGCCAGA
TGGTAAGCCCTCCCGTATCGTAGTTATCTACACGACGGGGAGTCAGGCAACTATGGATGAACGAAATAGA
CAGATCGCTGAGATAGGTGCCTCACTGATTAAGCATTGGTAACTGTCAGACCAAGTTTACTCATATATAC
TTTAGATTGATTTAAAACTTCATTTTTAATTTAAAAGGATCTAGGTGAAGATCCTTTTTGATAATCTCAT
GACCAAAATCCCTTAACGTGAGTTTTCGTTCCACTGAGCGTCAGACCCCGTAGAAAAGATCAAAGGATCT
TCTTGAGATCCTTTTTTTCTGCGCGTAATCTGCTGCTTGCAAACAAAAAAACCACCGCTACCAGCGGTGG
TTTGTTTGCCGGATCAAGAGCTACCAACTCTTTTTCCGAAGGTAACTGGCTTCAGCAGAGCGCAGATACC
AAATACTGTCCTTCTAGTGTAGCCGTAGTTAGGCCACCACTTCAAGAACTCTGTAGCACCGCCTACATAC
CTCGCTCTGCTAATCCTGTTACCAGTGGCTGCTGCCAGTGGCGATAAGTCGTGTCTTACCGGGTTGGACT
CAAGACGATAGTTACCGGATAAGGCGCAGCGGTCGGGCTGAACGGGGGGTTCGTGCACACAGCCCAGCTT
GGAGCGAACGACCTACACCGAACTGAGATACCTACAGCGTGAGCTATGAGAAAGCGCCACGCTTCCCGAA
GGGAGAAAGGCGGACAGGTATCCGGTAAGCGGCAGGGTCGGAACAGGAGAGCGCACGAGGGAGCTTCCAG
GGGGAAACGCCTGGTATCTTTATAGTCCTGTCGGGTTTCGCCACCTCTGACTTGAGCGTCGATTTTTGTG
ATGCTCGTCAGGGGGGCGGAGCCTATGGAAAAACGCCAGCAACGCGGCCTTTTTACGGTTCCTGGCCTTT
TGCTGGCCTTTTGCTCACATGTTCTTTCCTGCGTTATCCCCTGATTCTGTGGATAACCGTATTACCGCCT
TTGAGTGAGCTGATACCGCTCGCCGCAGCCGAACGACCGAGCGCAGCGAGTCAGTGAGCGAGGAAGCGGA
AGAGCGCCTGATGCGGTATTTTCTCCTTACGCATCTGTGCGGTATTTCACACCGCAATGGTGCACTCTCA
GTACAATCTGCTCTGATGCCGCATAGTTAAGCCAGTATACACTCCGCTATCGCTACGTGACTGGGTCATG
GCTGCGCCCCGACACCCGCCAACACCCGCTGACGCGCCCTGACGGGCTTGTCTGCTCCCGGCATCCGCTT
ACAGACAAGCTGTGACCGTCTCCGGGAGCTGCATGTGTCAGAGGTTTTCACCGTCATCACCGAAACGCGC
GAGGCAGCTGCGGTAAAGCTCATCAGCGTGGTCGTGAAGCGATTCACAGATGTCTGCCTGTTCATCCGCG
TCCAGCTCGTTGAGTTTCTCCAGAAGCGTTAATGTCTGGCTTCTGATAAAGCGGGCCATGTTAAGGGCGG
TTTTTTCCTGTTTGGTCACTGATGCCTCCGTGTAAGGGGGATTTCTGTTCATGGGGGTAATGA
